>Addgene plasmid #228725 | pEJS2704-CMV-Nme2Smu-ABE8e-i8-L10-E932R | addgene full sequence | sequence record 454009 | Addgene NGS Result
AGAGCTGGTTTAGTGAACCGTCAGATCCGCTAGAGATCCGCGGCCGCTAATACGACTCACTATAGGGAGA
GCCGCCACCATGAAACGGACAGCCGACGGAAGCGAGTTCGAGTCACCAAAGAAGAAGCGGAAAGTCGAAG
ATATGGCCGCCTTCAAGCCTAACCCAATCAATTACATCCTGGGACTGGCCATCGGAATCGCATCCGTGGG
ATGGGCTATGGTGGAGATCGACGAGGAGGAGAATCCTATCCGGCTGATCGATCTGGGCGTGAGAGTGTTT
GAGAGGGCCGAGGTGCCAAAGACCGGCGATTCTCTGGCTATGGCCCGGAGACTGGCACGGAGCGTGAGGC
GCCTGACACGGAGAAGGGCACACAGGCTGCTGAGGGCACGCCGGCTGCTGAAGAGAGAGGGCGTGCTGCA
GGCAGCAGACTTCGATGAGAATGGCCTGATCAAGAGCCTGCCAAACACCCCCTGGCAGCTGAGAGCAGCC
GCCCTGGACAGGAAGCTGACACCACTGGAGTGGTCTGCCGTGCTGCTGCACCTGATCAAGCACCGCGGCT
ACCTGAGCCAGCGGAAGAACGAGGGAGAGACAGCAGACAAGGAGCTGGGCGCCCTGCTGAAGGGAGTGGC
CAACAATGCCCACGCCCTGCAGACCGGCGATTTCAGGACACCTGCCGAGCTGGCCCTGAATAAGTTTGAG
AAGGAGTCCGGCCACATCAGAAACCAGAGGGGCGACTATAGCCACACCTTCTCCCGCAAGGATCTGCAGG
CCGAGCTGATCCTGCTGTTCGAGAAGCAGAAGGAGTTTGGCAATCCACACGTGAGCGGAGGCCTGAAGGA
GGGAATCGAGACCCTGCTGATGACACAGAGGCCTGCCCTGTCCGGCGACGCAGTGCAGAAGATGCTGGGA
CACTGCACCTTCGAGCCTGCAGAGCCAAAGGCCGCCAAGAACACCTACACAGCCGAGCGGTTTATCTGGC
TGACAAAGCTGAACAATCTGAGAATCCTGGAGCAGGGATCCGAGAGGCCACTGACCGACACAGAGAGGGC
CACCCTGATGGATGAGCCTTACCGGAAGTCTAAGCTGACATATGCCCAGGCCAGAAAGCTGCTGGGCCTG
GAGGACACCGCCTTCTTTAAGGGCCTGAGATACGGCAAGGATAATGCCGAGGCCTCCACACTGATGGAGA
TGAAGGCCTATCACGCCATCTCTCGCGCCCTGGAGAAGGAGGGCCTGAAGGACAAGAAGTCCCCCCTGAA
CCTGAGCTCCGAGCTGCAGGATGAGATCGGCACCGCCTTCTCTCTGTTTAAGACCGACGAGGATATCACA
GGCCGCCTGAAGGACAGGGTGCAGCCTGAGATCCTGGAGGCCCTGCTGAAGCACATCTCTTTCGATAAGT
TTGTGCAGATCAGCCTGAAGGCCCTGAGAAGGATCGTGCCACTGATGGAGCAGGGCAAGCGGTACGACGA
GGCCTGCGCCGAGATCTACGGCGATCACTATGGCAAGAAGAACACAGAGGAGAAGATCTATCTGCCCCCT
ATCCCTGCCGACGAGATCAGAAATCCTGTGGTGCTGAGGGCCCTGTCCCAGGCAAGAAAAGTGATCAACG
GAGTGGTGCGCCGGTACGGATCTCCAGCCCGGATCCACATCGAGACCGCCAGAGAAGTGGGCAAGAGCTT
CAAGGACCGGAAGGAGATCGAGAAGAGACAGGAGGAGAATCGCAAGGATCGGGAGAAGGCCGCCGCCAAG
TTTAGGGAGTACTTCCCTAACTTTGTGGGCGAGCCAAAGTCTAAGGACATCCTGAAGCTGCGCCTGTACG
AGCAGCAGCACGGCAAGTGTCTGTATAGCGGCAAGGAGATCAATCTGGTGCGGCTGAACGAGAAGGGCTA
TGTGGAGATCGATCACGCCCTGCCTTTCTCCAGAACCTGGGACGATTCTTTTAACAATAAGGTGCTGGTG
CTGGGCAGCGAGAACCAGAATAAGGGCAATCAGACACCATACGAGTATTTCAATGGCAAGGACAACTCCA
GGGAGTGGCAGGAGTTCAAGGCCCGCGTGGAGACCTCTAGATTTCCCAGGAGCAAGAAGCAGCGGATCCT
GCTGCAGAAGTTCGACGAGGATGGCTTTAAGGAGTGCAACCTGAATGACACCAGATACGTGAACCGGTTC
CTGTGCCAGTTTGTGGCCGATCACATCCTGCTGACCGGCAAGGGCAAGAGAAGGGTGTTCGCCTCTAATG
GCCAGATCACAAACCTGCTGAGGGGATTTTGGGGACTGAGGAAGGTGCGGGCAGAGAATGACAGACACCA
CGCACTGGATGCAGTGGTGGTGGCATGCAGCACCGTGGCAATGCAGCAGAAGATCACAAGATTCGTGAGG
TATAAGGAGATGAACGCCTTTGACGGCAAGACCATCGATAAGGAGACAGGCAAGGTGCTGCACCAGAAGA
CCCACTTCCCCCAGCCTTGGGAGTTCTTTGCCCAGGAAGTGATGATCCGGGTGTTCGGCAAGCCAGACGG
CAAGCCTTCTGGCGGTTCAGGTGGATCAGGCGGTAGCTCTGAGGTGGAGTTTTCCCACGAGTACTGGATG
AGACATGCCCTGACCCTGGCCAAGAGGGCACGCGATGAGAGGGAGGTGCCTGTGGGAGCCGTGCTGGTGC
TGAACAATAGAGTGATCGGCGAGGGCTGGAACAGAGCCATCGGCCTGCACGACCCAACAGCCCATGCCGA
AATTATGGCCCTGAGACAGGGCGGCCTGGTCATGCAGAACTACAGACTGATTGACGCCACCCTGTACGTG
ACATTCGAGCCTTGCGTGATGTGCGCCGGCGCCATGATCCACTCTAGGATCGGCCGCGTGGTGTTTGGCG
TGAGGAACAGCAAACGGGGCGCCGCAGGCTCCCTGATGAACGTGCTGAACTACCCCGGCATGAATCACCG
CGTCGAAATTACCGAGGGAATCCTGGCAGATGAATGTGCCGCCCTGCTGTGCGACTTCTACCGGATGCCT
AGACAGGTGTTCAATGCTCAGAAGAAGGCCCAGAGCTCCATCAACGAGACACCTGGCACAAGCGAGAGCG
CAACAGAGTTTGAGGAGGCCGATACCCCAGAGAAGCTGAGGACACTGCTGGCAGAGAAGCTGTCTAGCAG
GCCAGAGGCAGTGCACGAGTACGTGACCCCACTGTTCGTGTCCAGGGCACCCAATCGGAAGATGTCTGGC
GCCCACAAGGACACACTGAGAAGCGCCAAGAGGTTTGTGAAGCACAACGAGAAGATCTCCGTGAAGAGAG
TGTGGCTGACCGAGATCAAGCTGGCCGATCTGGAGAACATGGTGAATTACAAGAACGGCAGGGAGATCGA
GCTGTATGAGGCCCTGAAGGCAAGGCTGGAGGCCTACGGAGGAAATGCCAAGCAGGCCTTCGACCCAAAG
GATAACCCCTTTTATAAGAAGGGAGGACAGCTGGTGAAGGCCGTGCGGGTGGAGAAGACCCAGCGTAGCG
GCGTGCTGCTGAATAAGAAGAACGCCTACACAATCGCCGACAACGCCACCATGGTGCGGGTGGACGTGTA
CACCAAGGCCGGCAAGAACTACCTGGTTCCTGTGTACGTGTGGCAGGTGGCCCAGGGCATCTTACCCAAC
CGCGCCGTGACCAGCGGCAAGTCCGAGGCTGACTGGGACCTGATCGATGAGAGCTTCGAGTTCAAGTTCT
CTCTGTCCCGGGGAGATCTCGTGGAAATGATCTCCAACAAGGGCAGAATCTTCGGCTACTACAACGGCCT
GGACAGAGCCAACGGCTCTATTGGAATTAGAGAGCACGACCTAGAGAAGAGCAAGGGCAAAGACGGCGTG
CATAGAGTGGGAGTGAAAACAGCTACAGCATTTAACAAGTACCACGTGGATCCCCTGGGCAAAGAGATCC
ACAGATGCAGCAGCGAACCCAGACCTACACTGAAAATCAAGTCTAAGAAGGAGGATAAAAGAACCGCCGA
CGGCAGCGAATTCGAGCCCAAGAAGAAGAGGAAAGTCTAACCGGTCATCATCACCATCACCATTGAGTTT
AAACCCGCTGATCAGCCTCGACTGTGCCTTCTAGTTGCCAGCCATCTGTTGTTTGCCCCTCCCCCGTGCC
TTCCTTGACCCTGGAAGGTGCCACTCCCACTGTCCTTTCCTAATAAAATGAGGAAATTGCATCGCATTGT
CTGAGTAGGTGTCATTCTATTCTGGGGGGTGGGGTGGGGCAGGACAGCAAGGGGGAGGATTGGGAAGACA
ATAGCAGGCATGCTGGGGATGCGGTGGGCTCTATGGCTTCTGAGGCGGAAAGAACCAGCTGGGGCTCGAT
ACCGTCGACCTCTAGCTAGAGCTTGGCGTAATCATGGTCATAGCTGTTTCCTGTGTGAAATTGTTATCCG
CTCACAATTCCACACAACATACGAGCCGGAAGCATAAAGTGTAAAGCCTAGGGTGCCTAATGAGTGAGCT
AACTCACATTAATTGCGTTGCGCTCACTGCCCGCTTTCCAGTCGGGAAACCTGTCGTGCCAGCTGCATTA
ATGAATCGGCCAACGCGCGGGGAGAGGCGGTTTGCGTATTGGGCGCTACAGACATGATAAGATACATTGA
TGAGTTTGGACAAACCACAACTAGAATGCAGTGAAAAAAATGCTTTATTTGTGAAATTTGTGATGCTATT
GCTTTATTTGTAACCATTATAAGCTGCAATAAACAAGTTGGGGTGGGCGAAGAACTCCAGCATGAGATCC
CCGCGCTGGAGGATCATCCAGCCGGCGTCCCGGAAAACGATTCCGAAGCCCAACCTTTCATAGAAGGCGG
CGGTGGAATCGAAATCTCGTAGCACGTGTCAGTCCTGCTCCTCGGCCACGAAGTGCTTAGCCCTCCCACA
CATAACCAGAGGGCAGCAATTCACGAATCCCAACTGCCGTCGGCTGTCCATCACTGTCCTTCACTATGGC
TTTGATCCCAGGATGCAGATCGAGAAGCACCTGTCGGCACCGTCCGCAGGGGCTCAAGATGCCCCTGTTC
TCATTTCCGATCGCGACGATACAAGTCAGGTTGCCAGCTGCCGCAGCAGCAGCAGTGCCCAGCACCACGA
GTTCTGCACAAGGTCCCCCAGTAAAATGATATACATTGACACCAGTGAAGATGCGGCCGTCGCTAGAGAG
AGCTGCGCTGGCGACGCTGTAGTCTTCAGAGATGGGGATGCTGTTGATTGTAGCCGTTGCTCTTTCAATG
AGGGTGGATTCTTCTTGAGACAAAGGCTTGGCCATGGTTTAGTTCCTCACCTTGTCGTATTATACTATGC
CGATATACTATGCCGATGATTAATTGTCAACACGTGCTGATCAGATCCGAAAATGGATATACAAGCTCCC
GGGAGCTTTTTGCAAAAGCCTAGGCCTCCAAAAAAGCCTCCTCACTACTTCTGGAATAGCTCAGAGGCAG
AGGCGGCCTCGGCCTCTGCATAAATAAAAAAAATTAGTCAGCCATGGGGCGGAGAATGGGCGGAACTGGG
CGGAGTTAGGGGCGGGATGGGCGGAGTTAGGGGCGGGACTATGGTTGCTGACTAATTGAGATGCATGCTT
TGCATACTTCTGCCTGCTGGGGAGCCTGGGGACTTTCCACACCTGGTTGCTGACTAATTGAGATGCATGC
TTTGCATACTTCTGCCTGCTGGGGAGCCTGGGGACTTTCCACACCCTAACTGACACACATTCCACAGAAT
TCACTGACTCGCTGCGCTCGGTCGTTCGGCTGCGGCGAGCGGTATCAGCTCACTCAAAGGCGGTAATACG
GTTATCCACAGAATCAGGGGATAACGCAGGAAAGAACATGTAAGTGATCTCCAAAAAATAAGTACTTTTT
GACTGTAAATAAAATTGTAAGGAGTAAAAAGTACTTTTTTTTCTAAAAAAATGTAATTAAGTAAAAGTAA
AAGTATTGATTTTTAATTGTACTCAAGTAAAGTAAAAATCCCCAAAAATAATACTTAAGTACAGTAATCA
AGTAAAATTACTCAAGTACTTTACACCTCTGCATGTGAGCAAAAGGCCAGCAAAAGGCCAGGAACCGTAA
AAAGGCCGCGTTGCTGGCGTTTTTCCATAGGCTCCGCCCCCCTGACGAGCATCACAAAAATCGACGCTCA
AGTCAGAGGTGGCGAAACCCGACAGGACTATAAAGATACCAGGCGTTTCCCCCTGGAAGCTCCCTCGTGC
GCTCTCCTGTTCCGACCCTGCCGCTTACCGGATACCTGTCCGCCTTTCTCCCTTCGGGAAGCGTGGCGCT
TTCTCATAGCTCACGCTGTAGGTATCTCAGTTCGGTGTAGGTCGTTCGCTCCAAGCTGGGCTGTGTGCAC
GAACCCCCCGTTCAGCCCGACCGCTGCGCCTTATCCGGTAACTATCGTCTTGAGTCCAACCCGGTAAGAC
ACGACTTATCGCCACTGGCAGCAGCCACTGGTAACAGGATTAGCAGAGCGAGGTATGTAGGCGGTGCTAC
AGAGTTCTTGAAGTGGTGGCCTAACTACGGCTACACTAGAAGAACAGTATTTGGTATCTGCGCTCTGCTG
AAGCCAGTTACCTTCGGAAAAAGAGTTGGTAGCTCTTGATCCGGCAAACAAACCACCGCTGGTAGCGGTG
GTTTTTTTGTTTGCAAGCAGCAGATTACGCGCAGAAAAAAAGGATCTCAAGAAGATCCTTTGATCTTTTC
TACGGGGTCTGACACTCAGTGGAACGAAAACTCACGTTAAGGGATTTTGGTCATGAGATTATCAAAAAGG
ATCTTCACCTAGATCCTTTTAAATTAAAAATGAAGTTTTAAATCAATCTAAAGTATATATGAGTAAACTT
GGTCTGACAGTTACCAATGCTTAATCAGTGAGGCACCTATCTCAGCGATCTGTCTATTTCGTTCATCCAT
AGTTGCCTGACTCCCCGTCGTGTAGATAACTACGATACGGGAGGGCTTACCATCTGGCCCCAGTGCTGCA
ATGATACCGCGGGACCCACGCTCACCGGCTCCAGATTTATCAGCAATAAACCAGCCAGCCGGAAGGGCCG
AGCGCAGAAGTGGTCCTGCAACTTTATCCGCCTCCATCCAGTCTATTAATTGTTGCCGGGAAGCTAGAGT
AAGTAGTTCGCCAGTTAATAGTTTGCGCAACGTTGTTGCCATTGCTACAGGCATCGTGGTGTCACGCTCG
TCGTTTGGTATGGCTTCATTCAGCTCCGGTTCCCAACGATCAAGGCGAGTTACATGATCCCCCATGTTGT
GCAAAAAAGCGGTTAGCTCCTTCGGTCCTCCGATCGTTGTCAGAAGTAAGTTGGCCGCAGTGTTATCACT
CATGGTTATGGCAGCACTGCATAATTCTCTTACTGTCATGCCATCCGTAAGATGCTTTTCTGTGACTGGT
GAGTACTCAACCAAGTCATTCTGAGAATAGTGTATGCGGCGACCGAGTTGCTCTTGCCCGGCGTCAATAC
GGGATAATACCGCGCCACATAGCAGAACTTTAAAAGTGCTCATCATTGGAAAACGTTCTTCGGGGCGAAA
ACTCTCAAGGATCTTACCGCTGTTGAGATCCAGTTCGATGTAACCCACTCGTGCACCCAACTGATCTTCA
GCATCTTTTACTTTCACCAGCGTTTCTGGGTGAGCAAAAACAGGAAGGCAAAATGCCGCAAAAAAGGGAA
TAAGGGCGACACGGAAATGTTGAATACTCATACTCTTCCTTTTTCAATATTATTGAAGCATTTATCAGGG
TTATTGTCTCATGAGCGGATACATATTTGAATGTATTTAGAAAAATAAACAAATAGGGGTTCCGCGCACA
TTTCCCCGAAAAGTGCCACCTGACGTCGACGGATCGGGAGATCGATCTCCCGATCCCCTAGGGTCGACTC
TCAGTACAATCTGCTCTGATGCCGCATAGTTAAGCCAGTATCTGCTCCCTGCTTGTGTGTTGGAGGTCGC
TGAGTAGTGCGCGAGCAAAATTTAAGCTACAACAAGGCAAGGCTTGACCGACAATTGCATGAAGAATCTG
CTTAGGGTTAGGCGTTTTGCGCTGCTTCGCGATGTACGGGCCAGATATACGCGGGTACCGGCATATGGTT
CTTGACAGAGGTGTAAAAAGTACTCAAAAATTTTACTCAAGTGAAAGTACAAGTACTTAGGGAAAATTTT
ACTCAATTAAAAGTAAAAGTATCTGGCTAGAATCTTACTTGAGTAAAAGTAAAAAAGTACTCCATTAAAA
TTGTACTTGAGTATTAACGCGTTGACATTGATTATTGACTAGTTATTAATAGTAATCAATTACGGGGTCA
TTAGTTCATAGCCCATATATGGAGTTCCGCGTTACATAACTTACGGTAAATGGCCCGCCTGGCTGACCGC
CCAACGACCCCCGCCCATTGACGTCAATAATGACGTATGTTCCCATAGTAACGCCAATAGGGACTTTCCA
TTGACGTCAATGGGTGGAGTATTTACGGTAAACTGCCCACTTGGCAGTACATCAAGTGTATCATATGCCA
AGTACGCCCCCTATTGACGTCAATGACGGTAAATGGCCCGCCTGGCATTATGCCCAGTACATGACCTTAT
GGGACTTTCCTACTTGGCAGTACATCTACGTATTAGTCATCGCTATTACCATGGTGATGCGGTTTTGGCA
GTACATCAATGGGCGTGGATAGCGGTTTGACTCACGGGGATTTCCAAGTCTCCACCCCATTGACGTCAAT
GGGAGTTTGTTTTGGCACCAAAATCAACGGGACTTTCCAAAATGTCGTAACAACTCCGCCCCATTGACGC
AAATGGGCGGTAGGCGTGTACGGTGGGAGGTCTATATAAGC
Features (pLannotate 1.2.2; 21 found; start..end, strand, type, name):
     48..66      +  promoter       T7 promoter: promoter for bacteriophage T7 RNA polymerase
    143..3946    +  CDS            cas9: CAS9_NEIMA - Experimental evidence at protein level: Swiss-Prot protein existence level 1. CRISPR (clustered regularly interspaced short palindromic repeat) is an adaptive immune system that provides protection against mobile genetic elements (viruses, transposable elements and conjugative plasmids). CRISPR clusters contain spacers, sequences complementary to antecedent mobile elements, and target invading nucleic acids. CRISPR clusters are transcribed and processed into CRISPR RNA (crRNA). In type II CRISPR systems correct processing of pre-crRNA requires a trans- encoded small RNA (tracrRNA)
   4082..4306    +  polyA_signal   bGH poly(A) signal: bovine growth hormone polyadenylation signal
   4310..4331    +  promoter       SV40 promoter (fragment): SV40 enhancer and early promoter
   4336..4352    +  misc_feature   MCS (fragment): pBluescript multiple cloning site
   4401..4417    -  protein_bind   lac operator: The lac repressor binds to the lac operator to inhibit transcription in E. coli. This inhibition can be relieved by adding lactose or isopropyl-β-D-thiogalactopyranoside (IPTG). lac repressor encoded by lacI
   4425..4455    -  promoter       lac promoter: promoter for the E. coli lac operon
   4470..4491    -  protein_bind   CAP binding site: CAP binding activates transcription in the presence of cAMP. E. coli catabolite activator protein
   4504..4596    -  CDS            lacI (fragment): lac repressor; lacI; The lac repressor binds to the lac operator to inhibit transcription in E. coli. This inhibition can be relieved by adding lactose or isopropyl-β-D-thiogalactopyranoside (IPTG).
   4608..4729    -  polyA_signal   SV40 poly(A) signal: SV40 polyadenylation signal
   4724..4849    -  CDS            ble (fragment): BLE_KLEPN - Experimental evidence at protein level: Swiss-Prot protein existence level 1. Binding protein with a strong affinity to the bleomycin family of antibiotics. Binds to CL990; an antimitotic-antibiotic compound. From Klebsiella pneumoniae.
   4859..4886    -  CDS            BleoR (fragment): antibiotic-binding protein; Sh ble from Streptoalloteichus hindustanus; confers resistance to bleomycin, phleomycin, and Zeocin™
   4887..5285    -  CDS            BSD: blasticidin S deaminase; Aspergillus terreus BSD; confers resistance to blasticidin
   5304..5351    -  promoter       EM7 promoter: synthetic bacterial promoter&nbsp
   5399..5728    -  promoter       SV40 promoter: SV40 enhancer and early promoter
   6112..6700    -  rep_origin     ori: high-copy-number ColE1/pMB1/pBR322/pUC origin of replication
   6871..7731    -  CDS            AmpR: β-lactamase; bla; confers resistance to ampicillin, carbenicillin, and related antibiotics
   7732..7836    -  promoter       AmpR promoter: bla
   7907..7951    -  misc_feature   bom (fragment): basis of mobility region from pBR322
   8284..8663    +  enhancer       CMV enhancer: human cytomegalovirus immediate early enhancer
   8664..6       +  promoter       CMV promoter (across the origin): human cytomegalovirus (CMV) immediate early promoter
