[The description below was written by a language model from this plasmid's Addgene catalogue record and pLannotate feature annotations shown in this document.]
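Description:
pEJS2704-CMV-Nme2Smu-ABE8e-i8-L10-E932R is a mammalian expression plasmid for CRISPR adenine base editing, built on a backbone recorded as pCMV with Tol2. It is maintained in E. coli at high copy through a ColE1/pUC-type origin and selected with ampicillin via the β-lactamase gene. For selection in mammalian cells it carries a blasticidin S deaminase (BSD) gene on the opposite strand, driven by the SV40 enhancer/early promoter together with the bacterial EM7 promoter and terminated by an SV40 polyadenylation signal. Short fragments of bleomycin-resistance genes, lacI and lac regulatory elements flank this cassette and appear to be backbone remnants. Although the backbone name refers to Tol2, the automated feature table does not annotate any Tol2 transposon arms, so their presence and position cannot be confirmed from the annotation.

The payload is a single open reading frame of about 3.8 kb expressed from the human CMV immediate-early enhancer and promoter, with a T7 promoter just upstream of the coding region and a bovine growth hormone polyadenylation signal downstream. The annotation identifies it only as a Neisseria meningitidis Cas9. According to the record, it is an Nme2Cas9 nickase (D16A) whose PAM-interacting domain has been swapped for the Smu domain. The ABE8e adenosine deaminase is inserted internally at the "i8" position rather than fused to a terminus, using the "linker-10" design, and the protein also carries an E932R substitution. A nickase-deaminase fusion of this kind converts A•T to G•C base pairs at guide-directed sites without making double-strand breaks. No guide RNA cassette is annotated, so the guide would presumably be supplied separately. The construct comes from work on rationally engineered, enhanced Nme2Cas9 and Nme2Smu nucleases and base editors.
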