Addgene plasmid #228725: pEJS2704-CMV-Nme2Smu-ABE8e-i8-L10-E932R
Purpose: Expresses domain inlaid Nme2Smu nCas9 (D16A)-i8-ABE8e base editor with linker-10 and E932R mutation in mammalian cells
Depositing lab: Erik Sontheimer. Depositing organization: University of Massachusetts, Worcester. Publication: Rational Design of Enhanced Nme2Cas9 and Nme2(Smu)Cas9 Nucleases and Base Editors. Bamidele N, Ansodaria A, Chen Z, Cheng H, Panwala R, Jazbec E, Sontheimer EJ. bioRxiv [Preprint]. 2024 Nov 7:2024.10.30.620986. doi: 10.1101/2024.10.30.620986. PubMed 39554198.
Backbone
  Vector backbone: pCMV with Tol2
  Vector type: Mammalian Expression, CRISPR
  Selectable markers: Blasticidin
Growth in bacteria
  Bacterial resistance: Ampicillin, 100 μg/mL
  Growth temperature: 37°C
  Growth strain: DH5alpha
  Copy number: High Copy
Gene/Insert
  Gene/Insert name: Domain inlaid Nme2Smu nCas9 (D16A)-i8-L10-E932R
  Species: Neisseria meningitidis
  Mutation: Nme2-Cas9, Smu PID, D16A E932R
  Promoter: CMV
  Cloning method: Gibson Cloning
Terms and licenses: Academic/Nonprofit Terms; Industry Terms: Not Available to Industry
How to cite: pEJS2704-CMV-Nme2Smu-ABE8e-i8-L10-E932R was a gift from Erik Sontheimer (Addgene plasmid # 228725 ; http://n2t.net/addgene:228725 ; RRID:Addgene_228725)
